>Addgene plasmid #186078 | pTR-450 tNGFR-P2A-CXCR4 | addgene full sequence | sequence record 367440 | Addgene NGS Result
CTTTCGTCTCGCGCGTTTCGGTGATGACGGTGAAAACCTCTGACACATGCAGCTCCCGGAGACGGTCACA
GCTTGTCTGTAAGCGGATGCCGGGAGCAGACAAGCCCGTCAGGGCGCGTCAGCGGGTGTTGGCGGGTGTC
GGGGCTGGCTTAACTATGCGGCATCAGAGCAGATTGTACTGAGAGTGCACCATATGCGGTGTGAAATACC
GCACAGATGCGTAAGGAGAAAATACCGCATCAGGCGCCATTCGCCATTCAGGCTGCGCAACTGTTGGGAA
GGGCGATCGGTGCGGGCCTCTTCGCTATTACGCCAGCTGGCGAAAGGGGGATGTGCTGCAAGGCGATTAA
GTTGGGTAACGCCAGGGTTTTCCCAGTCACGACGTTGTAAAACGACGGCCAGTGAATTCGAGCTCGGTAC
CCGGGGAGCAGCACCCACCCCACCCCCCACGCCGCCTGGGAGTGGCCTCTTTGTGTGTATTTTTTTTTTC
CTCCTAAGGAAGGTTTTTTTTCTTCCCTCTAGTGGGCGGGGCAGAGGAGTTAGCCAAGATGTGACTTTGA
AACCCTCAGCGTCTCAGTGCCCTTTTGTTCTAAACAAAGAATTTTGTAATTGGTTCTACCAAAGAAGGAT
ATAATGAAGTCACTATGGGAAAAGATGGGGAGGAGAGTTGTAGGATTCTACATTAATTCTCTTGTGCCCT
TAGCCCACTACTTCAGAATTTCCTGAAGAAAGCAAGCCTGAATTGGTTTTTTAAATTGCTTTAAAAATTT
TTTTTAACTGGGTTAATGCTTGCTGAATTGGAAGTGTATGGGGGCAGGTGCCACTGGCCGCGCCATGGAC
GGGCCGCGCCTGCTGCTGTTGCTGCTTCTGGGGGTGTCCCTTGGAGGTGCCAAGGAGACATGCCCCACAG
GCCTGTACACACACAGCGGTGAGTGCTGCAAAGCCTGCAACCTGGGCGAGGGTGTGGCCCAGCCTTGTGG
AGCCAACCAGACCGTGTGTGAGCCCTGCCTGGACAGCGTGACGTTCTCCGACGTGGTGAGCGCGACCGAG
CCGTGCAAGCCGTGCACCGAGTGCGTGGGGCTCCAGAGCATGTCGGCGCCATGCGTGGAGGCCGACGACG
CCGTGTGCCGCTGCGCCTACGGCTACTACCAGGATGAGACGACTGGGCGCTGCGAGGCGTGCCGCGTGTG
CGAGGCGGGCTCGGGCCTCGTGTTCTCCTGCCAGGACAAGCAGAACACCGTGTGCGAGGAGTGCCCCGAC
GGCACGTATTCCGACGAGGCCAACCACGTGGACCCGTGCCTGCCCTGCACCGTGTGCGAGGACACCGAGC
GCCAGCTCCGCGAGTGCACACGCTGGGCCGACGCCGAGTGCGAGGAGATCCCTGGCCGTTGGATTACACG
GTCCACACCCCCAGAGGGCTCGGACAGCACAGCCCCCAGCACCCAGGAGCCTGAGGCACCTCCAGAACAA
GACCTCATAGCCAGCACGGTGGCAGGTGTGGTGACCACAGTGATGGGCAGCTCCCAGCCCGTGGTGACCC
GAGGCACCACCGACAACCTCATCCCTGTCTATTGCTCCATCCTGGCTGCTGTGGTTGTGGGTCTTGTGGC
CTACATAGCCTTCAAGAGGTGGAACAGCCGCGCCAAGCGCTCGGGTTCGGGTGCCACCAACTTCAGCCTG
CTGAAGCAGGCCGGCGACGTGGAGGAGAACCCCGGCCCCTCGATTCCTTTACCTCTTTTGCAGATATACA
CTTCAGATAACTACACCGAGGAAATGGGCTCAGGGGACTATGACTCCATGAAGGAACCCTGTTTCCGTGA
AGAAAATGCTAATTTCAATAAAATCTTCCTGCCCACCATCTACTCCATCATCTTCTTAACTGGCATTGTG
GGCAATGGATTGGTCATCCTGGTCATGGGTTACCAGAAGAAACTGAGAAGCATGACGGACAAGTACAGGC
TGCACCTGTCAGTGGCCGACCTCCTCTTTGTCATCACGCTTCCTTTCTGGGCAGTTGATGCCGTGGCAAA
CTGGTACTTTGGGAACTTCCTATGCAAGGCAGTCCATGTCATCTACACAGTCAACCTCTACAGCAGTGTC
CTCATCCTGGCCTTCATCATCCTCTAGAGTCGACCTGCAGGCATGCAAGCTTGGCGTAATCATGGTCATA
GCTGTTTCCTGTGTGAAATTGTTATCCGCTCACAATTCCACACAACATACGAGCCGGAAGCATAAAGTGT
AAAGCCTGGGGTGCCTAATGAGTGAGCTAACTCACATTAATTGCGTTGCACTCACTGCCCGCTTTCCAGT
CGGGAAACCTGTCGTGCCAGCTGCATTAATGAATCGGCCAACGCGCGGGGAGAGGCGGTTTGCGTATTGG
GCGCTCTTCCGCTTCCTCGCTCACTGACTCGCTGCGCTCGGTCGTTCGGCTGCGGCGAGCGGTATCAGCT
CACTCAAAGGCGGTAATACGGTTATCCACAGAATCAGGGGATAACGCAGGAAAGAACATGTGAGCAAAAG
GCCAGCAAAAGGCCAGGAACCGTAAAAAGGCCGCGTTGCTGGCGTTTTTCCATAGGCTCCGCCCCCCTGA
CGAGCATCACAAAAATCGACGCTCAAGTCAGAGGTGGCGAAACCCGACAGGACTATAAAGATACCAGGCG
TTTCCCCCTGGAAGCTCCCTCGTGCGCTCTCCTGTTCCGACCCTGCCGCTTACCGGATACCTGTCCGCCT
TTCTCCCTTCGGGAAGCGTGGCGCTTTCTCATAGCTCACGCTGTAGGTATCTCAGTTCGGTGTAGGTCGT
TCGCTCCAAGCTGGGCTGTGTGCACGAACCCCCCGTTCAGCCCGACCGCTGCGCCTTATCCGGTAACTAT
CGTCTTGAGTCCAACCCGGTAAGACACGACTTATCGCCACTGGCAGCAGCCACTGGTAACAGGATTAGCA
GAGCGAGGTATGTAGGCGGTGCTACAGAGTTCTTGAAGTGGTGGCCTAACTACGGCTACACTAGAAGAAC
AGTATTTGGTATCTGCGCTCTGCTGAAGCCAGTTACCTTCGGAAAAAGAGTTGGTAGCTCTTGATCCGGC
AAACAAACCACCGCTGGTAGCGGTGGTTTTTTTGTTTGCAAGCAGCAGATTACGCGCAGAAAAAAAGGAT
CTCAAGAAGATCCTTTGATCTTTTCTACGGGGTCTGACGCTCAGTGGAACGAAAACTCACGTTAAGGGAT
TTTGGTCATGAGATTATCAAAAAGGATCTTCACCTAGATCCTTTTAAATTAAAAATGAAGTTTTAAATCA
ATCTAAAGTATATATGAGTAAACTTGGTCTGACAGTTACCAATGCTTAATCAGTGAGGCACCTATCTCAG
CGATCTGTCTATTTCGTTCATCCATAGTTGCCTGACTCCCCGTCGTGTAGATAACTACGATACGGGAGGG
CTTACCATCTGGCCCCAGTGCTGCAATGATACCGCGAGACCCACGCTCACCGGCTCCAGATTTATCAGCA
ATAAACCAGCCAGCCGGAAGGGCCGAGCGCAGAAGTGGTCCTGCAACTTTATCCGCCTCCATCCAGTCTA
TTAATTGTTGCCGGGAAGCTAGAGTAAGTAGTTCGCCAGTTAATAGTTTGCGCAACGTTGTTGCCATTGC
TACAGGCATCGTGGTGTCACGCTCGTCGTTTGGTATGGCTTCATTCAGCTCCGGTTCCCAACGATCAAGG
CGAGTTACATGATCCCCCATGTTGTGCAAAAAAGCGGTTAGCTCCTTCGGTCCTCCGATCGTTGTCAGAA
GTAAGTTGGCCGCAGTGTTATCACTCATGGTTATGGCAGCACTGCATAATTCTCTTACTGTCATGCCATC
CGTAAGATGCTTTTCTGTGACTGGTGAGTACTCAACCAAGTCATTCTGAGAATAGTGTATGCGGCGACCG
AGTTGCTCTTGCCCGGCGTCAATACGGGATAATACCGCGCCACATAGCAGAACTTTAAAAGTGCTCATCA
TTGGAAAACGTTCTTCGGGGCGAAAACTCTCAAGGATCTTACCGCTGTTGAGATCCAGTTCGATGTAACC
CACTCGTGCACCCAACTGATCTTCAGCATCTTTTACTTTCACCAGCGTTTCTGGGTGAGCAAAAACAGGA
AGGCAAAATGCCGCAAAAAAGGGAATAAGGGCGACACGGAAATGTTGAATACTCATACTCTTCCTTTTTC
AATATTATTGAAGCATTTATCAGGGTTATTGTCTCATGAGCGGATACATATTTGAATGTATTTAGAAAAA
TAAACAAATAGGGGTTCCGCGCACATTTCCCCGAAAAGTGCCACCTGACGTCTAAGAAACCATTATTATC
ATGACATTAACCTATAAAAATAGGCGTATCACGAGGCC
Features (pLannotate 1.2.2; 12 found; start..end, strand, type, name):
      8..43      +  CDS            rop (fragment): Rop protein, which maintains plasmids at low copy number; rop
    145..244     +  misc_feature   bom (fragment): basis of mobility region from pBR322
    250..407     -  CDS            lacZα (fragment): LacZα fragment of β-galactosidase; lacZ fragment
    808..1665    +  CDS            NGFR (fragment): TNR16_HUMAN - Also known as TNFRSF16. Experimental evidence at protein level: Swiss-Prot protein existence level 1. Low affinity receptor which can bind to NGF, BDNF, NTF3, and NTF4. Forms a heterodimeric receptor with SORCS2 that binds the precursor forms of NGF, BDNF and NTF3 with high affinity, and has much lower affinity for mature NGF and BDNF (PubMed:24908487). Plays an important role in differentiation and survival of specific neuronal populations during development (By similarity). Can mediate cell survival as well as cell death of neural cells. Plays a role in the inactivation of RHOA
   1744..2124    +  CDS            CXCR4 (fragment): CXCR4_HUMAN - Experimental evidence at protein level: Swiss-Prot protein existence level 1. (Microbial infection) Acts as a coreceptor (CD4 being the primary receptor) for human immunodeficiency virus-1/HIV-1 X4 isolates and as a primary receptor for some HIV-2 isolates. Promotes Env- mediated fusion of the virus (PubMed:8849450, PubMed:8929542, PubMed:9427609, PubMed:10074122, PubMed:10756055). From Homo sapiens (Human).
   2189..2205    -  protein_bind   lac operator: The lac repressor binds to the lac operator to inhibit transcription in E. coli. This inhibition can be relieved by adding lactose or isopropyl-β-D-thiogalactopyranoside (IPTG). lac repressor encoded by lacI
   2213..2243    -  promoter       lac promoter: promoter for the E. coli lac operon
   2258..2279    -  protein_bind   CAP binding site: CAP binding activates transcription in the presence of cAMP. E. coli catabolite activator protein
   2292..2384    -  CDS            lacI (fragment): lac repressor; lacI; The lac repressor binds to the lac operator to inhibit transcription in E. coli. This inhibition can be relieved by adding lactose or isopropyl-β-D-thiogalactopyranoside (IPTG).
   2567..3155    -  rep_origin     ori: high-copy-number ColE1/pMB1/pBR322/pUC origin of replication
   3326..4186    -  CDS            AmpR: β-lactamase; bla; confers resistance to ampicillin, carbenicillin, and related antibiotics
   4187..4291    -  promoter       AmpR promoter: bla
