[The description below was written by a language model from this plasmid's Addgene catalogue record and pLannotate feature annotations shown in this document.]
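Description:
pTR-450 tNGFR-P2A-CXCR4 is a pUC19-based plasmid, catalogued as a CRISPR vector, that serves as a homology-directed repair donor for knocking a truncated NGFR (tNGFR) marker into the human CXCR4 locus. It is propagated in E. coli at high copy from the ColE1/pUC origin and selected with ampicillin through the β-lactamase gene and its native promoter. The remaining annotated backbone elements (fragments of lacZα, lacI, rop and bom, plus the lac promoter, lac operator and CAP binding site) are pUC19 remnants flanking the cloning site and play no role in the payload.

The insert lies between the disrupted lacZα fragment and the lac promoter region. It contains a partial NGFR coding sequence, consistent with a truncated form of the low-affinity nerve growth factor receptor. A short unannotated gap follows, which by the construct name would hold the P2A self-cleaving peptide, and then a fragment of the human CXCR4 coding sequence. No eukaryotic promoter or polyadenylation signal is annotated, which fits a design in which the CXCR4 fragment acts as a downstream homology arm. The roughly 400 nt of unannotated sequence upstream of NGFR presumably supplies the other arm, although the record does not explicitly define either arm. In-frame integration would then place tNGFR-P2A ahead of CXCR4, so that the endogenous promoter drives both proteins and the 2A peptide separates them.

Truncated NGFR is commonly used as a cell-surface reporter, so edited cells can be detected or enriched by antibody staining. The record gives the purpose only as knock-in of tNGFR to a target gene, and the associated work concerns high-yield genome engineering of primary cells with repair templates. No guide RNA or Cas9 is annotated on the plasmid, so these would have to be supplied separately.
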