Addgene plasmid #186078: pTR-450 tNGFR-P2A-CXCR4
Purpose: Knockin of truncated NGFR to target gene
Depositing lab: Alexander Marson. Depositing organization: J. David Gladstone Institutes. Publication: High-yield genome engineering in primary cells using a hybrid ssDNA repair template and small-molecule cocktails. Shy BR, Vykunta VS, Ha A, Talbot A, Roth TL, Nguyen DN, Pfeifer WG, Chen YY, Blaeschke F, Shifrut E, Vedova S, Mamedov MR, Chung JJ, Li H, Yu R, Wu D, Wolf J, Martin TG, Castro CE, Ye L, Esensten JH, Eyquem J, Marson A. Nat Biotechnol. 2022 Aug 25:10.1038/s41587-022-01418-8. doi: 10.1038/s41587-022-01418-8. PubMed 36008610.
Backbone
  Vector backbone: PUC19
  Vector type: CRISPR
Growth in bacteria
  Bacterial resistance: Ampicillin, 100 μg/mL
  Growth temperature: 37°C
  Growth strain: DH5alpha
  Copy number: High Copy
Gene/Insert
  Gene/Insert name: CXCR4
  Species: H. sapiens (human)
  Mutation: WT with tNGFR sequence
  Entrez Gene: CXCR4 (a.k.a. CD184, D2S201E, FB22, HM89, HSY3RR, LAP-3, LAP3, LCR1, LESTR, NPY3R, NPYR, NPYRL, NPYY3R, WHIM, WHIMS, WHIMS1)
  Cloning method: Unknown
Terms and licenses: Academic/Nonprofit Terms; Industry Terms: Not Available to Industry
Depositor comments: Please visit https://www.biorxiv.org/content/10.1101/2021.09.02.458799v1 for bioRxiv preprint.
How to cite: pTR-450 tNGFR-P2A-CXCR4 was a gift from Alexander Marson (Addgene plasmid # 186078 ; http://n2t.net/addgene:186078 ; RRID:Addgene_186078)
